>Addgene plasmid #43194 | I-TGCT | depositor partial sequence | sequence record 58459 | I-TGCT sequence 424 bps
CGTCTCCTGACCCCAGAGCAGGTCGTGGCCATTGCCTCGAATGGAGGGGGCAAACAGGCGTTGGAAACCG
TACAACGATTGCTGCCGGTGCTGTGCCAAGCGCACGGCCTCACCCCAGAGCAGGTCGTGGCAATCGCGAG
CAATAACGGCGGAAAACAGGCTTTGGAAACGGTGCAGAGGCTCCTTCCAGTGCTGTGCCAAGCGCACGGC
CTCACCCCAGAGCAGGTCGTGGCGATCGCAAGCCACGACGGAGGAAAGCAAGCCTTGGAAACAGTACAGA
GGCTGTTGCCTGTGCTGTGCCAAGCGCACGGATTAACCCCAGAGCAGGTCGTGGCCATTGCCTCGAATGG
AGGGGGCAAACAGGCGTTGGAAACCGTACAACGATTGCTGCCGGTGCTGTGCCAAGCGCACGGCTTAAGA
GACG
