>Addgene plasmid #43194 | I-TGCT | addgene partial sequence | sequence record 61922 | M13-F20 5'-TGTAAAACGACGGCCAGT-3'
GCGATTGGGCCCTCTAGATGCATGCTCGAGCGGCCGCCAGTGTGATGGATATCTGCAGAATTCGCCCTTA
TATAGATGCCGTCCTAGCGCGTCTCCTGACCCCAGAGCAGGTCGTGGCCATTGCCTCGAATGGAGGGGGC
AAACAGGCGTTGGAAACCGTACAACGATTGCTGCCGGTGCTGTGCCAAGCGCACGGCCTCACCCCAGAGC
AGGTCGTGGCAATCGCGAGCAATAACGGCGGAAAACAGGCTTTGGAAACGGTGCAGAGGCTCCTTCCAGT
GCTGTGCCAAGCGCACGGCCTCACCCCAGAGCAGGTCGTGGCGATCGCAAGCCACGACGGAGGAAAGCAA
GCCTTGGAAACAGTACAGAGGCTGTTGCCTGTGCTGTGCCAAGCGCACGGATTAACCCCAGAGCAGGTCG
TGGCCATTGCCTCGAATGGAGGGGGCAAACAGGCGTTGGAAACCGTACAACGATTGCTGCCGGTGCTGTG
CCAAGCGCACGGCTTAAGAGACGTGGGCACAGGAAAGATACTTAAGGGCGAATTCCAGCACACTGGCGGC
CGTTACTAGTGGATCCGAGCTCGGTACCAAGCTTGATGCATAGCTTGAGTATTCTATAGTGTCACCTAAA
TAGCTTGGCGTAATCATGGTCATAGCTGTTTCCTGTGTGAAATTGTTATCCGCTCACAATTCCACACAAC
ATACGAGCCGGAAGCATAAAGTGTAAAGCCTGGGGTGCCTAATGAGTGAGCTAACTCACATTAATTGCGT
TGCGCTCACTGCCCGCTTTCCAGTCGGGAAACCTGTCGTGCCAGCTGCATTAATGAATCGGCCAACGCGC
GGGGAGAGGCGGTTTGCGTATTGGGCGCTCTTCCGCTTCCTCGCTCACTGACTCGCTGCGCTCGGTCGTT
CGGCTGCGGCGAGCGGTATCAGCTCACTCAAAGGCGGTAATACGGTTATCCACAGAATCAGGGGATAACG
CAGGAAAGAACATGTGAGCAAAAGGCC
