[The description below was written by a language model from this plasmid's Addgene catalogue record.]
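Description:
I-TGCT is a bacterial cloning plasmid built on the commercial pCRII-TOPO backbone (about 4.0 kb without insert), carrying a 424 bp synthetic insert introduced by TOPO cloning. It is maintained at high copy number in E. coli and can be selected with both ampicillin and kanamycin, since the backbone carries both resistance markers. The insert lies between the T7 and M13-reverse priming sites used for sequence verification. No feature table is provided with the record, so the positions of individual backbone elements are not documented here.

The record does not describe the insert beyond its name, synthetic origin and size, and it lists no promoter, tag or reporter for expression in any host, which fits a storage or parts plasmid rather than an expression vector. The plasmid was deposited in connection with a TALEN genome-editing system developed for generating human stem cell-based disease models. In that context, the name and size suggest a pre-assembled module of four TALE repeats (each repeat is roughly 100 bp) whose repeat-variable residues would recognise the bases T, G, C and T. The "I" prefix may denote the module's position in an ordered assembly. This reading is an inference from the name and publication, not something the record states. On that interpretation, the plasmid would be one member of a library of multimer building blocks, from which the fragment is excised or amplified and joined with others to build a full TALE DNA-binding array, which is then placed in a separate nuclease expression vector.
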