Addgene plasmid #43194: I-TGCT
Depositing lab: Chad Cowan & Kiran Musunuru. Depositing organization: Harvard University. Publication: A TALEN Genome-Editing System for Generating Human Stem Cell-Based Disease Models. Ding Q, Lee YK, Schaefer EA, Peters DT, Veres A, Kim K, Kuperwasser N, Motola DL, Meissner TB, Hendriks WT, Trevisan M, Gupta RM, Moisan A, Banks E, Friesen M, Schinzel RT, Xia F, Tang A, Xia Y, Figueroa E, Wann A, Ahfeldt T, Daheron L, Zhang F, Rubin LL, Peng LF, Chung RT, Musunuru K, Cowan CA. Cell Stem Cell. 2012 Dec 12. pii: S1934-5909(12)00645-5. doi: 10.1016/j.stem.2012.11.011. PubMed 23246482.
Backbone
  Vector backbone: pCRII-TOPO
  Backbone manufacturer: Invitrogen
  Backbone size w/o insert (bp): 3973
  Vector type: Bacterial Cloning
Growth in bacteria
  Bacterial resistance: Ampicillin and Kanamycin, 100 & 50 μg/mL
  Growth temperature: 37°C
  Growth strain: Top10
  Copy number: High Copy
Gene/Insert
  Gene/Insert name: I-TGCT
  Species: Synthetic
  Insert size (bp): 424
  Cloning method: TOPO Cloning
  Sequencing primers: 5′ T7; 3′ M13-rev
Terms and licenses: Academic/Nonprofit Terms; Industry Terms: Not Available to Industry
How to cite: I-TGCT was a gift from Chad Cowan & Kiran Musunuru (Addgene plasmid # 43194 ; http://n2t.net/addgene:43194 ; RRID:Addgene_43194)
